Addgene plasmid #70083: pET11d-FHis-DND1
Purpose: Bacterial expression of FLAG-and 6xHis-tagged human DND1 protein. Codons are optimized for bacteria expression.
Depositing lab: Thomas Tuschl. Depositing organization: Rockefeller University. Publication: DND1 maintains germline stem cells via recruitment of the CCR4-NOT complex to target mRNAs. Yamaji M, Jishage M, Meyer C, Suryawanshi H, Der E, Yamaji M, Garzia A, Morozov P, Manickavel S, McFarland HL, Roeder RG, Hafner M, Tuschl T. Nature. 2017 Mar 23;543(7646):568-572. doi: 10.1038/nature21690. Epub 2017 Mar 15. PubMed 28297718.
Backbone
  Vector backbone: pET-11d
  Backbone manufacturer: EMD Millipore
  Backbone size w/o insert (bp): 5640
  Vector type: Bacterial Expression
Growth in bacteria
  Bacterial resistance: Ampicillin, 100 μg/mL
  Growth temperature: 37°C
  Growth strain: DH5alpha
  Copy number: Low Copy
Gene/Insert
  Gene/Insert name: Dnd1 (alt names: dead end homolog 1; RBMS4; DND microRNA-mediated repression inhibitor 1)
  Species: H. sapiens (human)
  Insert size (bp): 1134
  Mutation: Codon optimized for bacterial expression
  GenBank ID: 213236
  Entrez Gene: DND1 (a.k.a. RBMS4)
  Tag / fusion protein: FLAG (N terminal on insert); 6xHIS (N terminal on insert)
  Cloning method: Restriction Enzyme; 5′ cloning site NcoI (not destroyed); 3′ cloning site BamHI (not destroyed)
  Sequencing primers: 5′ T7; 3′ T7 terminal
Terms and licenses: Academic/Nonprofit Terms; Industry Terms: Not Available to Industry
How to cite: pET11d-FHis-DND1 was a gift from Thomas Tuschl (Addgene plasmid # 70083 ; http://n2t.net/addgene:70083 ; RRID:Addgene_70083)
