[The description below was written by a language model from this plasmid's Addgene catalogue record and pLannotate feature annotations shown in this document.]
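Description:
pET11d-FHis-DND1 is a bacterial expression plasmid built on the pET-11d backbone for producing recombinant human DND1 (dead end homolog 1, also called RBMS4) in E. coli. The DND1 open reading frame has been codon-optimized for bacterial expression and was inserted between the NcoI and BamHI sites, both of which are retained. It carries N-terminal FLAG and 6xHis tags. The feature table picks up the FLAG epitope as a short match just upstream of the DND1 coding sequence but does not annotate the His tag separately. It presumably lies in the unannotated stretch between the FLAG match and the start of DND1.

Transcription is driven by a T7 promoter followed immediately by a lac operator, with the T7 gene 10 ribosome binding site upstream of the tagged ORF and a T7 terminator downstream. The plasmid also carries lacI under its own promoter. The lac repressor therefore holds the cassette off until IPTG is added, and expression requires a host that supplies T7 RNA polymerase. A short fragment annotated as a T7 gene 10B-derived solubility tag sits after the DND1 coding region. It appears to be residual vector sequence, and the record does not indicate that it is part of the product.

The plasmid is selected with ampicillin through the β-lactamase gene. It replicates from a pBR322-type ColE1 origin accompanied by rop and the bom region, consistent with its low-copy listing. The scattered tetracycline resistance fragments are non-functional remnants of the pBR322 ancestry. The dual tags allow affinity purification and detection of DND1, an RNA-binding protein that recognizes U-rich regions in mRNA 3′ UTRs, and the associated work concerns its role in germline stem cells.
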