Features (pLannotate 1.2.2; 20 found; start..end, strand, type, name):
      1..19      +  promoter       T7 promoter: promoter for bacteriophage T7 RNA polymerase
     20..44      +  protein_bind   lac operator: The lac repressor binds to the lac operator to inhibit transcription in E. coli. This inhibition can be relieved by adding lactose or isopropyl-β-D-thiogalactopyranoside (IPTG). lac repressor encoded by lacI
     59..81      +  RBS            RBS: efficient ribosome binding site from bacteriophage T7 gene 10 (Olins and Rangwala, 1989)
     90..114     +  CDS            3xFLAG (fragment): three tandem FLAG® epitope tags
    163..1218    +  CDS            DND1: DND1_HUMAN - Also known as RBMS4. Experimental evidence at protein level: Swiss-Prot protein existence level 1. RNA-binding factor that positively regulates gene expression by prohibiting miRNA-mediated gene suppression. Relieves miRNA repression in germline cells (By similarity). Prohibits the function of several miRNAs by blocking the accessibility of target mRNAs. Sequence- specific RNA-binding factor that binds specifically to U-rich regions (URRs) in the 3' untranslated region (3'-UTR) of several mRNAs. Does not bind to miRNAs. May play a role during primordial germ cell (PGC) survival (B
   1229..1278    +  CDS            SET1 (fragment): solubility-enhancement tag derived from T7 phage gene 10B
   1286..1333    +  terminator     T7 terminator: transcription terminator for bacteriophage T7 RNA polymerase
   1356..1460    -  CDS            TcR (fragment): tetracycline efflux protein; tet; confers resistance to tetracycline
   1508..1536    -  promoter       tet promoter: E. coli promoter for tetracycline efflux protein gene
   1649..1753    +  promoter       AmpR promoter: bla
   1754..2614    +  CDS            AmpR: β-lactamase; bla; confers resistance to ampicillin, carbenicillin, and related antibiotics
   2785..3373    +  rep_origin     ori: high-copy-number ColE1/pMB1/pBR322/pUC origin of replication
   3559..3701    -  misc_feature   bom: basis of mobility region from pBR322
   3803..3994    -  CDS            rop: Rop protein, which maintains plasmids at low copy number; rop
   4011..4391    +  CDS            YPB1_ECOLX: Protein predicted: Swiss-Prot protein existence level 4. From Escherichia coli.
   4633..5257    -  CDS            TcR (fragment): tetracycline efflux protein; tet; confers resistance to tetracycline
   5272..5293    -  protein_bind   CAP binding site: CAP binding activates transcription in the presence of cAMP. E. coli catabolite activator protein
   5306..6388    -  CDS            lacI: lac repressor; lacI; The lac repressor binds to the lac operator to inhibit transcription in E. coli. This inhibition can be relieved by adding lactose or isopropyl-β-D-thiogalactopyranoside (IPTG).
   6389..6466    -  promoter       lacI promoter: lacI
   6474..6753    -  CDS            TcR (fragment): tetracycline efflux protein; tet; confers resistance to tetracycline
>Addgene plasmid #70083 | pET11d-FHis-DND1 | depositor full sequence | sequence record 124755 | pET11d-FHis-DND1 sequence 6774 bps
TAATACGACTCACTATAGGGGAATTGTGAGCGGATAACAATTCCCCTCTAGAAATAATTTTGTTTAACTT
TAAGAAGGAGATATACCATGGACTACAAAGACGATGACGATAAAGCAAGAAGAGCATCTGTGCATATGCA
TCATCACCATCATCACGGCTGCCAGTCGAAACGCGATTGCGAATTGTGGTGCGAACGTGTTAACCCCGAA
AATAAAGCGGCCCTCGAAGCATGGGTGCGCGAAACGGGCATTCGTTTAGTCCAGGTTAACGGTCAGCGCA
AATATGGTGGTCCTCCTCCGGGTTGGGTAGGGTCTCCTCCGCCGGCGGGCAGCGAAGTGTTCATTGGCCG
CCTCCCGCAAGATGTTTATGAGCACCAACTGATTCCGCTGTTCCAACGTGTGGGTCGTCTCTACGAATTC
CGGCTGATGATGACGTTTTCTGGCCTGAATCGTGGGTTTGCTTATGCACGTTATTCTAGCCGTCGTGGTG
CCCAGGCGGCTATCGCTACGCTGCATAATCACCCGCTGCGTCCCTCCTGTCCTCTCTTAGTCTGCCGTAG
CACTGAAAAGTGTGAATTGTCTGTGGATGGTCTTCCGCCAAACTTGACCCGTTCGGCGCTGTTATTGGCA
CTGCAACCCTTAGGCCCGGGCCTCCAGGAAGCACGCCTGCTTCCGAGCCCCGGCCCGGCTCCTGGGCAGA
TTGCACTCCTCAAATTTTCATCACATCGTGCGGCGGCAATGGCCAAAAAAGCATTGGTGGAGGGCCAATC
TCACTTGTGTGGTGAACAGGTCGCAGTGGAGTGGCTGAAACCTGATCTGAAACAGCGGTTGCGTCAGCAA
TTGGTGGGACCGTTCTTGCGTTCACCGCAGCCGGAGGGTTCCCAGCTTGCACTGGCCCGGGACAAACTTG
GTTTCCAGGGTGCGCGTGCAACATTACAGCTTCTCTGTCAGCGTATGAAGCTGGGCTCCCCTGTCTTTCT
GACGAAATGCCTGGGCATCGGGCCGGCAGGCTGGCATCGTTTCTGGTATCAAGTCGTGATTCCGGGCCAC
CCGGTCCCGTTCAGCGGGTTAATTTGGGTTGTTCTGACGCTTGACGGCCGCGATGGCCATGAGGTGGCCA
AAGATGCCGTTTCGGTTCGGCTGCTGCAGGCCCTCAGTGAGAGTGGGGCGAACCTGCTCTGGTCGGCAGG
CGCTGAAGCTGGTACGATGGTAAAACAGTGAGGATCCGGCTGCTAACAAAGCCCGAAAGGAAGCTGAGTT
GGCTGCTGCCACCGCTGAGCAATAACTAGCATAACCCCTTGGGGCCTCTAAACGGGTCTTGAGGGGTTTT
TTGCTGAAAGGAGGAACTATATCCGGATATCCCGCAAGAGGCCCGGCAGTACCGGCATAACCAAGCCTAT
GCCTACAGCATCCAGGGTGACGGTGCCGAGGATGACGATGAGCGCATTGTTAGATTTCATACACGGTGCC
TGACTGCGTTAGCAATTTAACTGTGATAAACTACCGCATTAAAGCTTATCGATGATAAGCTGTCAAACAT
GAGAATTCTTGAAGACGAAAGGGCCTCGTGATACGCCTATTTTTATAGGTTAATGTCATGATAATAATGG
TTTCTTAGACGTCAGGTGGCACTTTTCGGGGAAATGTGCGCGGAACCCCTATTTGTTTATTTTTCTAAAT
ACATTCAAATATGTATCCGCTCATGAGACAATAACCCTGATAAATGCTTCAATAATATTGAAAAAGGAAG
AGTATGAGTATTCAACATTTCCGTGTCGCCCTTATTCCCTTTTTTGCGGCATTTTGCCTTCCTGTTTTTG
CTCACCCAGAAACGCTGGTGAAAGTAAAAGATGCTGAAGATCAGTTGGGTGCACGAGTGGGTTACATCGA
ACTGGATCTCAACAGCGGTAAGATCCTTGAGAGTTTTCGCCCCGAAGAACGTTTTCCAATGATGAGCACT
TTTAAAGTTCTGCTATGTGGCGCGGTATTATCCCGTGTTGACGCCGGGCAAGAGCAACTCGGTCGCCGCA
TACACTATTCTCAGAATGACTTGGTTGAGTACTCACCAGTCACAGAAAAGCATCTTACGGATGGCATGAC
AGTAAGAGAATTATGCAGTGCTGCCATAACCATGAGTGATAACACTGCGGCCAACTTACTTCTGACAACG
ATCGGAGGACCGAAGGAGCTAACCGCTTTTTTGCACAACATGGGGGATCATGTAACTCGCCTTGATCGTT
GGGAACCGGAGCTGAATGAAGCCATACCAAACGACGAGCGTGACACCACGATGCCTGCAGCAATGGCAAC
AACGTTGCGCAAACTATTAACTGGCGAACTACTTACTCTAGCTTCCCGGCAACAATTAATAGACTGGATG
GAGGCGGATAAAGTTGCAGGACCACTTCTGCGCTCGGCCCTTCCGGCTGGCTGGTTTATTGCTGATAAAT
CTGGAGCCGGTGAGCGTGGGTCTCGCGGTATCATTGCAGCACTGGGGCCAGATGGTAAGCCCTCCCGTAT
CGTAGTTATCTACACGACGGGGAGTCAGGCAACTATGGATGAACGAAATAGACAGATCGCTGAGATAGGT
GCCTCACTGATTAAGCATTGGTAACTGTCAGACCAAGTTTACTCATATATACTTTAGATTGATTTAAAAC
TTCATTTTTAATTTAAAAGGATCTAGGTGAAGATCCTTTTTGATAATCTCATGACCAAAATCCCTTAACG
TGAGTTTTCGTTCCACTGAGCGTCAGACCCCGTAGAAAAGATCAAAGGATCTTCTTGAGATCCTTTTTTT
CTGCGCGTAATCTGCTGCTTGCAAACAAAAAAACCACCGCTACCAGCGGTGGTTTGTTTGCCGGATCAAG
AGCTACCAACTCTTTTTCCGAAGGTAACTGGCTTCAGCAGAGCGCAGATACCAAATACTGTCCTTCTAGT
GTAGCCGTAGTTAGGCCACCACTTCAAGAACTCTGTAGCACCGCCTACATACCTCGCTCTGCTAATCCTG
TTACCAGTGGCTGCTGCCAGTGGCGATAAGTCGTGTCTTACCGGGTTGGACTCAAGACGATAGTTACCGG
ATAAGGCGCAGCGGTCGGGCTGAACGGGGGGTTCGTGCACACAGCCCAGCTTGGAGCGAACGACCTACAC
CGAACTGAGATACCTACAGCGTGAGCTATGAGAAAGCGCCACGCTTCCCGAAGGGAGAAAGGCGGACAGG
TATCCGGTAAGCGGCAGGGTCGGAACAGGAGAGCGCACGAGGGAGCTTCCAGGGGGAAACGCCTGGTATC
TTTATAGTCCTGTCGGGTTTCGCCACCTCTGACTTGAGCGTCGATTTTTGTGATGCTCGTCAGGGGGGCG
GAGCCTATGGAAAAACGCCAGCAACGCGGCCTTTTTACGGTTCCTGGCCTTTTGCTGGCCTTTTGCTCAC
ATGTTCTTTCCTGCGTTATCCCCTGATTCTGTGGATAACCGTATTACCGCCTTTGAGTGAGCTGATACCG
CTCGCCGCAGCCGAACGACCGAGCGCAGCGAGTCAGTGAGCGAGGAAGCGGAAGAGCGCCTGATGCGGTA
TTTTCTCCTTACGCATCTGTGCGGTATTTCACACCGCATATATGGTGCACTCTCAGTACAATCTGCTCTG
ATGCCGCATAGTTAAGCCAGTATACACTCCGCTATCGCTACGTGACTGGGTCATGGCTGCGCCCCGACAC
CCGCCAACACCCGCTGACGCGCCCTGACGGGCTTGTCTGCTCCCGGCATCCGCTTACAGACAAGCTGTGA
CCGTCTCCGGGAGCTGCATGTGTCAGAGGTTTTCACCGTCATCACCGAAACGCGCGAGGCAGCTGCGGTA
AAGCTCATCAGCGTGGTCGTGAAGCGATTCACAGATGTCTGCCTGTTCATCCGCGTCCAGCTCGTTGAGT
TTCTCCAGAAGCGTTAATGTCTGGCTTCTGATAAAGCGGGCCATGTTAAGGGCGGTTTTTTCCTGTTTGG
TCACTGATGCCTCCGTGTAAGGGGGATTTCTGTTCATGGGGGTAATGATACCGATGAAACGAGAGAGGAT
GCTCACGATACGGGTTACTGATGATGAACATGCCCGGTTACTGGAACGTTGTGAGGGTAAACAACTGGCG
GTATGGATGCGGCGGGACCAGAGAAAAATCACTCAGGGTCAATGCCAGCGCTTCGTTAATACAGATGTAG
GTGTTCCACAGGGTAGCCAGCAGCATCCTGCGATGCAGATCCGGAACATAATGGTGCAGGGCGCTGACTT
CCGCGTTTCCAGACTTTACGAAACACGGAAACCGAAGACCATTCATGTTGTTGCTCAGGTCGCAGACGTT
TTGCAGCAGCAGTCGCTTCACGTTCGCTCGCGTATCGGTGATTCATTCTGCTAACCAGTAAGGCAACCCC
GCCAGCCTAGCCGGGTCCTCAACGACAGGAGCACGATCATGCGCACCCGTGGCCAGGACCCAACGCTGCC
CGAGATGCGCCGCGTGCGGCTGCTGGAGATGGCGGACGCGATGGATATGTTCTGCCAAGGGTTGGTTTGC
GCATTCACAGTTCTCCGCAAGAATTGATTGGCTCCAATTCTTGGAGTGGTGAATCCGTTAGCGAGGTGCC
GCCGGCTTCCATTCAGGTCGAGGTGGCCCGGCTCCATGCACCGCGACGCAACGCGGGGAGGCAGACAAGG
TATAGGGCGGCGCCTACAATCCATGCCAACCCGTTCCATGTGCTCGCCGAGGCGGCATAAATCGCCGTGA
CGATCAGCGGTCCAGTGATCGAAGTTAGGCTGGTAAGAGCCGCGAGCGATCCTTGAAGCTGTCCCTGATG
GTCGTCATCTACCTGCCTGGACAGCATGGCCTGCAACGCGGGCATCCCGATGCCGCCGGAAGCGAGAAGA
ATCATAATGGGGAAGGCCATCCAGCCTCGCGTCGCGAACGCCAGCAAGACGTAGCCCAGCGCGTCGGCCG
CCATGCCGGCGATAATGGCCTGCTTCTCGCCGAAACGTTTGGTGGCGGGACCAGTGACGAAGGCTTGAGC
GAGGGCGTGCAAGATTCCGAATACCGCAAGCGACAGGCCGATCATCGTCGCGCTCCAGCGAAAGCGGTCC
TCGCCGAAAATGACCCAGAGCGCTGCCGGCACCTGTCCTACGAGTTGCATGATAAAGAAGACAGTCATAA
GTGCGGCGACGATAGTCATGCCCCGCGCCCACCGGAAGGAGCTGACTGGGTTGAAGGCTCTCAAGGGCAT
CGGTCGAGATCCCGGTGCCTAATGAGTGAGCTAACTTACATTAATTGCGTTGCGCTCACTGCCCGCTTTC
CAGTCGGGAAACCTGTCGTGCCAGCTGCATTAATGAATCGGCCAACGCGCGGGGAGAGGCGGTTTGCGTA
TTGGGCGCCAGGGTGGTTTTTCTTTTCACCAGTGAGACGGGCAACAGCTGATTGCCCTTCACCGCCTGGC
CCTGAGAGAGTTGCAGCAAGCGGTCCACGCTGGTTTGCCCCAGCAGGCGAAAATCCTGTTTGATGGTGGT
TAACGGCGGGATATAACATGAGCTGTCTTCGGTATCGTCGTATCCCACTACCGAGATATCCGCACCAACG
CGCAGCCCGGACTCGGTAATGGCGCGCATTGCGCCCAGCGCCATCTGATCGTTGGCAACCAGCATCGCAG
TGGGAACGATGCCCTCATTCAGCATTTGCATGGTTTGTTGAAAACCGGACATGGCACTCCAGTCGCCTTC
CCGTTCCGCTATCGGCTGAATTTGATTGCGAGTGAGATATTTATGCCAGCCAGCCAGACGCAGACGCGCC
GAGACAGAACTTAATGGGCCCGCTAACAGCGCGATTTGCTGGTGACCCAATGCGACCAGATGCTCCACGC
CCAGTCGCGTACCGTCTTCATGGGAGAAAATAATACTGTTGATGGGTGTCTGGTCAGAGACATCAAGAAA
TAACGCCGGAACATTAGTGCAGGCAGCTTCCACAGCAATGGCATCCTGGTCATCCAGCGGATAGTTAATG
ATCAGCCCACTGACGCGTTGCGCGAGAAGATTGTGCACCGCCGCTTTACAGGCTTCGACGCCGCTTCGTT
CTACCATCGACACCACCACGCTGGCACCCAGTTGATCGGCGCGAGATTTAATCGCCGCGACAATTTGCGA
CGGCGCGTGCAGGGCCAGACTGGAGGTGGCAACGCCAATCAGCAACGACTGTTTGCCCGCCAGTTGTTGT
GCCACGCGGTTGGGAATGTAATTCAGCTCCGCCATCGCCGCTTCCACTTTTTCCCGCGTTTTCGCAGAAA
CGTGGCTGGCCTGGTTCACCACGCGGGAAACGGTCTGATAAGAGACACCGGCATACTCTGCGACATCGTA
TAACGTTACTGGTTTCACATTCACCACCCTGAATTGACTCTCTTCCGGGCGCTATCATGCCATACCGCGA
AAGGTTTTGCGCCATTCGATGGTGTCCGGGATCTCGACGCTCTCCCTTATGCGACTCCTGCATTAGGAAG
CAGCCCAGTAGTAGGTTGAGGCCGTTGAGCACCGCCGCCGCAAGGAATGGTGCATGCAAGGAGATGGCGC
CCAACAGTCCCCCGGCCACGGGGCCTGCCACCATACCCACGCCGAAACAAGCGCTCATGAGCCCGAAGTG
GCGAGCCCGATCTTCCCCATCGGTGATGTCGGCGATATAGGCGCCAGCAACCGCACCTGTGGCGCCGGTG
ATGCCGGCCACGATGCGTCCGGCGTAGAGGATCGAGATCTCGATCCCGCGAAAT
