>Addgene plasmid #70083 | pET11d-FHis-DND1 | addgene partial sequence | sequence record 127628 | T7 5'-TAATACGACTCACTATAGGG-3'
TCTAGAAATAATTTTGTTTAACTTTAAGAAGGAGATATACCATGGACTACAAAGACGATGACGATAAAGC
AAGAAGAGCATCTGTGCATATGCATCATCACCATCATCACGGCTGCCAGTCGAAACGCGATTGCGAATTG
TGGTGCGAACGTGTTAACCCCGAAAATAAAGCGGCCCTCGAAGCATGGGTGCGCGAAACGGGCATTCGTT
TAGTCCAGGTTAACGGTCAGCGCAAATATGGTGGTCCTCCTCCGGGTTGGGTAGGGTCTCCTCCGCCGGC
GGGCAGCGAAGTGTTCATTGGCCGCCTCCCGCAAGATGTTTATGAGCACCAACTGATTCCGCTGTTCCAA
CGTGTGGGTCGTCTCTACGAATTCCGGCTGATGATGACGTTTTCTGGCCTGAATCGTGGGTTTGCTTATG
CACGTTATTCTAGCCGTCGTGGTGCCCAGGCGGCTATCGCTACGCTGCATAATCACCCGCTGCGTCCCTC
CTGTCCTCTCTTAGTCTGCCGTAGCACTGAAAAGTGTGAATTGTCTGTGGATGGTCTTCCGCCAAACTTG
ACCCGTTCGGCGCTGTTATTGGCACTGCAACCCTTAGGCCCGGGCCTCCAGGAAGCACGCCTGCTTCCGA
GCCCCGGCCCGGCTCCTGGGCAGATTGCACTCCTCAAATTTTCATCACATCGTGCGGCGGCAATGGCCAA
AAAAGCATTGGTGGAGGGCCAATCTCACTTGTGTGGTGAACAGGTCGCAGT
