>Addgene plasmid #70083 | pET11d-FHis-DND1 | addgene partial sequence | sequence record 127629 | T7term 5'-GCTAGTTATTGCTCAGCGG-3'
CTTTCGGGCTTTGTTAGCAGCCGGATCCTCACTGTTTTACCATCGTACCAGCTTCAGCGCCTGCCGACCA
GAGCAGGTTCGCCCCACTCTCACTGAGGGCCTGCAGCAGCCGAACCGAAACGGCATCTTTGGCCACCTCA
TGGCCATCGCGGCCGTCAAGCGTCAGAACAACCCAAATTAACCCGCTGAACGGGACCGGGTGGCCCGGAA
TCACGACTTGATACCAGAAACGATGCCAGCCTGCCGGCCCGATGCCCAGGCATTTCGTCAGAAAGACAGG
GGAGCCCAGCTTCATACGCTGACAGAGAAGCTGTAATGTTGCACGCGCACCCTGGAAACCAAGTTTGTCC
CGGGCCAGTGCAAGCTGGGAACCCTCCGGCTGCGGTGAACGCAAGAACGGTCCCACCAATTGCTGACGCA
ACCGCTGTTTCAGATCAGGTTTCAGCCACTCCACTGCGACCTGTTCACCACACAAGTGAGATTGGCCCTC
CACCAATGCTTTTTTGGCCATTGCCGCCGCACGATGTGATGAAAATTTGAGGAGTGCAATCTGCCCAGGA
GCCGGGCCGGGGCTCGGAAGCAGGCGTGCTTCCTGGAGGCCCGGGCCTAAGGGTTGCAGTGCCAATAACA
GCGCCGAACGGGTCAAGTTTGGCGGAAGACCATCCACAGACAATTCACACTTTTCAGTGCTACGGCAGAC
TAAGAGAGGACAGGAGGGACGCAGCGGGTGATTATGCAGCGTAGCGATAGCCGCCTGGGCACCACGACGG
CTAGAATAACGTGCATAAGCAAACCCACGA
